Addgene plasmid #169820: pMXS-IRES-BLAST flag-CAD S1406A
Purpose: Expresses C-terminal flag-tagged CAD with mutation of reported PKA phosphorylation site
Depositing lab: Richard Possemato. Depositing organization: NYU Grossman School of Medicine. Publication: Allosteric regulation of CAD modulates de novo pyrimidine synthesis during the cell cycle. Shin J, Mir H, Khurram MA, Fujihara KM, Dynlacht BD, Cardozo TJ, Possemato R. Nat Metab. 2023 Feb 6. doi: 10.1038/s42255-023-00735-9. PubMed 36747088.
Backbone
  Vector backbone: pMXS-IRES-BLAST
  Backbone size w/o insert (bp): 5600
  Total vector size (bp): 12300
  Vector type: Mammalian Expression, Retroviral
  Selectable markers: Blasticidin
Growth in bacteria
  Bacterial resistance: Ampicillin, 100 μg/mL
  Growth temperature: 37°C
  Growth strain: NEB Stable
  Copy number: High Copy
Gene/Insert
  Gene/Insert name: CAD (alt name: carbamoyl-phosphate synthetase 2, aspartate transcarbamylase, and dihydroorotase)
  Species: H. sapiens (human)
  Insert size (bp): 6700
  Mutation: S1406A; TCCC -> AGTC silent mutations at nt527-530 eliminating PAM site for sgRNA target sequence 5’-ATTGGGGTCCAAGAATGGCA-3’
  GenBank ID: BC065510.1
  Entrez Gene: CAD (a.k.a. CDG1Z, DEE50, EIEE50, GATD4)
  Tag / fusion protein: Flag tag (C terminal on insert)
Terms and licenses: Academic/Nonprofit Terms; Industry Terms: Not Available to Industry
How to cite: pMXS-IRES-BLAST flag-CAD S1406A was a gift from Richard Possemato (Addgene plasmid # 169820 ; http://n2t.net/addgene:169820 ; RRID:Addgene_169820)
