[The description below was written by a language model from this plasmid's Addgene catalogue record and pLannotate feature annotations shown in this document.]
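Description:
pMXS-IRES-BLAST flag-CAD S1406A is a Moloney murine leukemia virus-based retroviral vector for stable expression of a mutant human CAD in mammalian cells. It totals about 12.3 kb, of which roughly 6.7 kb is insert. In bacteria it is maintained through a high-copy ColE1/pUC-type origin and an ampicillin resistance gene (β-lactamase with its own promoter). The retroviral portion comprises a 5' MMLV LTR, the Ψ packaging signal with an extended packaging region running into a truncated, start-codon-less gag, a pol fragment carrying the splice acceptor, and a 3' LTR. These elements allow the transcript to be packaged into virions when the viral proteins are supplied in trans by packaging cells, and then integrated into target cell genomes. No separate internal promoter is annotated, so expression presumably comes from the 5' LTR.

The payload is the human CAD coding sequence, which encodes the multifunctional enzyme carrying the glutamine amidotransferase, carbamoyl-phosphate synthetase, aspartate transcarbamylase and dihydroorotase activities of de novo pyrimidine synthesis. The record describes a C-terminal Flag tag, although the tag is not separately annotated in the feature table. The S1406A substitution removes a reported PKA phosphorylation site. Additional silent changes destroy the PAM of an sgRNA target site, making the cDNA resistant to Cas9 cutting, which is consistent with use in re-expression experiments in cells where endogenous CAD has been targeted. Downstream, an EMCV IRES drives translation of blasticidin S deaminase from the same transcript, so blasticidin selection enriches for cells expressing CAD. The construct serves to test how loss of phosphorylation at this site affects CAD regulation and pyrimidine synthesis.
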