Features (pLannotate 1.2.2; 14 found; start..end, strand, type, name):
    184..558     +  misc_feature   pol region: Moloney murine leukemia virus (MMLV) pol region containing the splice acceptor site
    587..7261    +  CDS            CAD: PYR1_HUMAN - Experimental evidence at protein level: Swiss-Prot protein existence level 1. This protein is a 'fusion' protein encoding four enzymatic activities of the pyrimidine pathway (GATase, CPSase, ATCase and DHOase). From Homo sapiens (Human).
   7462..7924    +  misc_feature   IRES: internal ribosome entry site (IRES) of the encephalomyocarditis virus (EMCV)
   7944..8333    +  CDS            BSD: blasticidin S deaminase; Aspergillus terreus BSD; confers resistance to blasticidin
   8382..8503    +  LTR            3' LTR (ΔU3) (fragment): self-inactivating 3' long terminal repeat (LTR) from Moloney murine leukemia virus
   8504..8973    +  LTR            LTR: long terminal repeat from Moloney murine leukemia virus
   9039..9091    -  CDS            lacI (fragment): lac repressor; lacI; The lac repressor binds to the lac operator to inhibit transcription in E. coli. This inhibition can be relieved by adding lactose or isopropyl-β-D-thiogalactopyranoside (IPTG).
   9274..9862    -  rep_origin     ori: high-copy-number ColE1/pMB1/pBR322/pUC origin of replication
  10026..10886   -  CDS            AmpR: β-lactamase; bla; confers resistance to ampicillin, carbenicillin, and related antibiotics
  10887..10991   -  promoter       AmpR promoter: bla
  11021..11614   +  LTR            LTR: long terminal repeat from Moloney murine leukemia virus
  11677..11876   +  misc_feature   MMLV Ψ: packaging signal of Moloney murine leukemia virus (MMLV)
  11928..12016   +  misc_feature   MESV Ψ (fragment): packaging signal of murine embryonic stem cell virus
  12093..174     +  CDS            gag (truncated) (across the origin): truncated Moloney murine leukemia virus (MMLV) gag gene lacking the start codon
>Addgene plasmid #169820 | pMXS-IRES-BLAST flag-CAD S1406A | addgene full sequence | sequence record 335433 | Addgene NGS Result
ATCGTGACCTGGGAAGCCTTGGCTTTTGACCCCCCTCCCTGGGTCAAGCCCTTTGTACACCCTAAGCCTC
CGCCTCCTCTTCCTCCATCCGCCCCGTCTCTCCCCCTTGAACCTCCTCGTTCGACCCCGCCTCGATCCTC
CCTTTATCCAGCCCTCACTCCTTCTCTAGGCGCCCCCATATGGCCATATGAGATCTTATATGGGGCACCC
CCGCCCCTTGTAAACTTCCCTGACCCTGACATGACAAGAGTTACTAACAGCCCCTCTCTCCAAGCTCACT
TACAGGCTCTCTACTTAGTCCAGCACGAAGTCTGGAGACCTCTGGCGGCAGCCTACCAAGAACAACTGGA
CCGACCGGTGGTACCTCACCCTTACCGAGTCGGCGACACAGTGTGGGTCCGCCGACACCAGACTAAGAAC
CTAGAACCTCGCTGGAAAGGACCTTACACAGTCCTGCTGACCACCCCCACCGCCCTCAAAGTAGACGGCA
TCGCAGCTTGGATACACGCCGCCCACGTGAAGGCTGCCGACCCCGGGGGTGGACCATCCTCTAGACTGCC
GGATCTAGCTAGTTAATTAAGGATCCATGGCGGCCCTAGTGTTGGAGGACGGGTCGGTCCTGCGGGGCCA
GCCCTTTGGGGCCGCCGTGTCGACTGCCGGGGAAGTGGTGTTTCAAACCGGCATGGTCGGCTACCCCGAG
GCCCTCACTGATCCCTCCTACAAGGCACAGATCTTAGTGCTCACCTATCCTCTGATCGGCAACTATGGCA
TCCCCCCAGATGAAATGGATGAGTTCGGTCTCTGCAAGTGGTTTGAATCCTCGGGCATCCACGTAGCAGC
ACTGGTAGTGGGAGAGTGCTGTCCTACTCCCAGCCACTGGAGTGCCACCCGCACCCTGCATGAGTGGCTG
CAGCAGCATGGCATCCCTGGCTTGCAAGGAGTAGACACTCGGGAGCTGACCAAGAAGTTGCGGGAACAGG
GGTCTCTGCTGGGGAAGCTGGTCCAGAATGGAACAGAACCTTCAAGTCTGCCATTCTTGGACCCCAATGC
CCGCCCCCTGGTACCAGAGGTCTCCATTAAGACTCCACGGGTATTCAATACAGGGGGTGCCCCTCGGATC
CTTGCTTTGGACTGTGGCCTCAAGTATAATCAGATCCGATGCCTCTGCCAGCGTGGGGCTGAGGTCACTG
TGGTACCCTGGGACCATGCACTAGACAGCCAAGAGTATGAGGGTCTCTTCTTAAGTAATGGGCCTGGTGA
CCCTGCCTCCTATCCCAGTGTCGTATCCACACTGAGCCGTGTTTTATCTGAGCCTAATCCCCGACCTGTC
TTTGGGATCTGCCTGGGACACCAGCTATTGGCCTTAGCCATTGGGGCCAAGACTTACAAGATGAGATATG
GGAACCGAGGCCATAACCAGCCCTGCTTGTTGGTGGGCTCTGGGCGCTGCTTTCTGACATCCCAGAACCA
TGGGTTTGCTGTGGAGACAGACTCACTGCCAGCAGACTGGGCTCCTCTCTTCACCAACGCCAATGATGGT
TCCAATGAAGGCATTGTGCACAACAGCTTGCCTTTCTTCAGTGTCCAGTTTCACCCAGAGCACCAAGCTG
GCCCTTCAGATATGGAACTGCTTTTCGATATCTTTCTGGAAACTGTGAAAGAGGCCACAGCTGGGAACCC
TGGGGGCCAGACAGTTAGAGAGCGGCTGACTGAGCGCCTCTGTCCCCCTGGGATTCCCACTCCCGGCTCT
GGACTTCCACCACCACGAAAGGTTCTGATCCTGGGCTCAGGGGGCCTCTCCATTGGCCAAGCTGGAGAAT
TTGACTACTCGGGCTCTCAGGCAATTAAGGCCCTGAAGGAGGAAAACATCCAGACGTTGCTGATCAACCC
CAATATTGCCACAGTGCAGACCTCCCAGGGGCTGGCCGACAAGGTCTATTTTCTTCCCATAACACCTCAT
TATGTAACCCAGGTGATACGTAATGAACGCCCCGATGGTGTGTTACTGACTTTTGGGGGCCAGACTGCTC
TGAACTGTGGTGTGGAGCTGACCAAGGCCGGGGTGCTGGCTCGGTATGGGGTCCGGGTCCTGGGCACACC
AGTGGAGACCATTGAGCTGACCGAGGATCGACGGGCCTTTGCTGCCAGAATGGCAGAGATCGGAGAGCAT
GTGGCCCCGAGCGAGGCAGCAAATTCTCTTGAACAGGCCCAGGCAGCCGCTGAACGGCTGGGGTACCCTG
TGCTAGTGCGTGCAGCCTTTGCCCTGGGTGGCCTGGGCTCTGGCTTTGCCTCTAACAGGGAGGAGCTCTC
TGCTCTCGTGGCCCCAGCTTTTGCCCATACCAGCCAAGTGCTAGTAGACAAGTCTCTGAAGGGATGGAAG
GAGATTGAGTACGAGGTGGTGAGAGACGCCTATGGCAACTGTGTCACGGTGTGTAACATGGAGAACTTGG
ACCCACTGGGCATCCACACTGGTGAGTCCATAGTGGTGGCCCCTAGCCAGACACTGAATGACAGGGAGTA
TCAGCTCCTGAGGCAGACAGCTATCAAGGTGACCCAGCACCTGGGAATTGTTGGGGAGTGCAATGTGCAG
TATGCCTTGAACCCTGAGTCTGAGCAGTATTACATCATTGAAGTGAATGCCAGGCTCTCTCGCAGCTCTG
CCCTGGCCAGTAAGGCCACAGGTTATCCACTGGCTTATGTGGCAGCCAAGCTAGCATTGGGCATCCCTTT
GCCTGAGCTCAGGAACTCTGTGACAGGGGGTACAGCAGCCTTTGAACCCAGCGTGGATTATTGTGTGGTG
AAGATTCCTCGATGGGACCTTAGCAAGTTCCTGCGAGTCAGCACAAAGATTGGGAGCTGCATGAAGAGCG
TTGGTGAAGTCATGGGCATTGGGCGTTCATTTGAGGAGGCCTTCCAGAAGGCCCTGCGCATGGTGGATGA
GAACTGTGTGGGCTTTGATCACACAGTGAAACCAGTCAGCGATATGGAGTTGGAGACTCCAACAGATAAG
CGGATTTTTGTGGTGGCAGCTGCTTTGTGGGCTGGTTATTCAGTGGACCGCCTGTATGAGCTCACACGCA
TCGACCGCTGGTTCCTGCACCGAATGAAGCGTATCATCGCACATGCCCAGCTGCTAGAACAACACCGTGG
ACAGCCTTTGCCGCCAGACCTGCTGCAACAGGCCAAGTGTCTTGGCTTCTCAGACAAACAGATTGCCCTT
GCAGTTCTGAGCACAGAGCTGGCTGTTCGCAAGCTGCGTCAGGAACTGGGGATCTGTCCAGCAGTGAAAC
AGATTGACACAGTTGCAGCTGAGTGGCCAGCCCAGACAAATTACCTATACCTAACGTATTGGGGCACCAC
CCATGACCTCACCTTTCGAACACCTCATGTCCTAGTCCTTGGCTCTGGCGTCTACCGTATTGGCTCTAGC
GTTGAATTTGACTGGTGTGCTGTAGGCTGCATCCAGCAGCTCCGAAAGATGGGATATAAGACCATCATGG
TGAACTATAACCCAGAGACAGTCAGCACCGACTATGACATGTGTGATCGACTCTACTTTGATGAGATCTC
TTTTGAGGTGGTGATGGACATCTATGAGCTCGAGAACCCTGAAGGTGTGATCCTATCCATGGGTGGACAG
CTGCCCAACAACATGGCCATGGCGTTGCATCGGCAGCAGTGCCGGGTGCTGGGCACCTCCCCTGAAGCCA
TTGACTCGGCTGAGAACCGTTTCAAGTTTTCCCGGCTCCTTGACACCATTGGTATCAGCCAGCCTCAGTG
GAGGGAGCTCAGTGACCTCGAGTCTGCTCGCCAATTCTGCCAGACCGTGGGGTACCCCTGTGTGGTGCGC
CCCTCCTATGTGCTGAGCGGTGCTGCTATGAATGTGGCCTACACGGATGGAGACCTGGAGCGCTTCCTGA
GCAGCGCAGCAGCCGTCTCCAAAGAGCATCCCGTGGTCATCTCCAAGTTCATCCAGGAGGCTAAGGAGAT
TGACGTGGATGCCGTGGCCTCTGATGGTGTGGTGGCAGCCATCGCCATCTCTGAGCATGTGGAGAATGCA
GGTGTGCATTCAGGTGATGCGACGCTGGTGACCCCCCCACAAGATATCACTGCCAAAACCCTGGAGCGGA
TCAAAGCCATTGTGCATGCTGTGGGCCAGGAGCTACAGGTCACAGGACCCTTCAATCTGCAGCTCATTGC
CAAGGATGACCAGCTGAAAGTTATTGAATGCAACGTACGTGTCTCTCGCTCCTTCCCCTTCGTTTCCAAG
ACACTGGGTGTGGACCTAGTAGCCTTGGCCACGCGGGTCATCATGGGGGAAGAAGTGGAACCTGTGGGGC
TAATGACTGGTTCTGGAGTTGTGGGAGTAAAGGTGCCTCAGTTCTCCTTCTCCCGCTTGGCGGGTGCTGA
CGTGGTGTTGGGTGTGGAAATGACCAGTACTGGGGAGGTGGCCGGCTTTGGGGAGAGCCGCTGTGAGGCA
TACCTCAAGGCCATGCTAAGCACTGGCTTTAAGATCCCCAAGAAGAATATCCTGCTGACCATTGGCAGCT
ATAAGAACAAAAGCGAGCTGCTCCCAACTGTGCGGCTACTGGAGAGCCTGGGCTACAGCCTCTATGCCAG
TCTCGGCACAGCTGACTTCTACACTGAGCATGGCGTCAAGGTAACAGCTGTGGACTGGCACTTTGAGGAG
GCTGTGGATGGTGAGTGCCCACCACAGCGGAGCATCCTGGAGCAGCTAGCTGAGAAAAACTTTGAGCTGG
TGATTAACCTGTCAATGCGTGGAGCTGGGGGCCGGCGTCTCGCTTCCTTTGTCACCAAGGGCTACCGCAC
CCGACGCTTGGCCGCTGACTTCTCCGTGCCCCTAATCATCGATATCAAGTGCACCAAACTCTTTGTGGAG
GCCCTAGGCCAGATCGGGCCAGCCCCTCCTTTGAAGGTGCATGTTGACTGTATGACCTCCCAAAAGCTTG
TGCGACTGCCGGGATTGATTGATGTCCATGTGCACCTGCGGGAACCAGGTGGGACACATAAGGAGGACTT
TGCTTCAGGCACAGCCGCTGCCCTGGCTGGGGGTATCACCATGGTGTGTGCCATGCCTAATACCCGGCCC
CCCATCATTGACGCCCCTGCTCTGGCCCTGGCCCAGAAGCTGGCAGAGGCTGGCGCCCGGTGCGACTTTG
CGCTATTCCTTGGGGCCTCGTCTGAAAATGCAGGAACCTTGGGCACCGTGGCCGGGTCTGCAGCCGGGCT
GAAGCTTTACCTCAATGAGACCTTCTCTGAGCTGCGGCTGGACAGCGTGGTCCAGTGGATGGAGCATTTC
GAGACATGGCCCTCCCACCTCCCCATTGTGGCTCACGCGGAGCAGCAAACCGTGGCTGCTGTCCTCATGG
TGGCTCAGCTCACTCAGCGCTCAGTGCACATATGTCACGTGGCACGGAAGGAGGAGATCCTGCTAATTAA
AGCTGCAAAGGCACGGGGCTTGCCAGTGACCTGCGAGGTGGCTCCCCACCACCTGTTCCTAAGCCATGAT
GACCTGGAGCGCCTGGGGCCTGGGAAGGGGGAGGTCCGGCCTGAGCTTGGCTCCCGCCAGGATGTGGAAG
CCCTGTGGGAGAACATGGCTGTCATCGACTGCTTTGCCTCAGACCATGCTCCCCATACCTTGGAGGAGAA
GTGTGGGTCCAGGCCCCCACCTGGGTTCCCAGGGTTAGAGACCATGCTGCCACTACTCCTGACGGCTGTA
AGCGAGGGCCGGCTCAGCCTGGACGACCTGCTGCAGCGATTGCACCACAATCCTCGGCGCATCTTTCACC
TGCCTCCGCAGGAGGACACCTATGTGGAGGTGGATCTGGAGCATGAGTGGACAATTCCCAGCCACATGCC
CTTCTCCAAGGCCCACTGGACACCTTTTGAAGGGCAGAAAGTGAAGGGCACCGTCCGCCGTGTGGTCCTG
CGAGGGGAGGTTGCCTATATCGATGGGCAGGTTCTGGTACCCCCGGGCTATGGACAGGATGTACGGAAGT
GGCCACAGGGGGCTGTTCCTCAGCTCCCACCCTCAGCCCCTGCCACTAGTGAGATGACCACGACACCTGA
AAGACCCCGCCGTGGCATCCCAGGGCTTCCTGATGGCCGCTTCCATCTGCCGCCCCGAATCCATCGAGCC
TCCGACCCAGGTTTGCCAGCTGAGGAGCCAAAGGAGAAGTCCTCTCGGAAGGTAGCCGAGCCAGAGCTGA
TGGGAACCCCTGATGGCACCTGCTACCCTCCACCACCAGTACCGAGACAGGCATCTCCCCAGAACCTGGG
GACCCCTGGCTTGCTGCACCCCCAGACCTCACCCCTGCTGCACTCATTAGTGGGCCAACATATCCTGTCC
GTCCAGCAGTTCACCAAGGATCAGATGTCTCACCTGTTCAATGTGGCACACACACTGCGTATGATGGTGC
AGAAGGAGCGGAGCCTCGACATCCTGAAGGGGAAGGTCATGGCCTCCATGTTCTATGAAGTGAGCACACG
GACCAGCAGCTCCTTTGCAGCAGCCATGGCCCGGCTGGGAGGTGCTGTGCTCAGCTTCTCGGAAGCCACA
TCGTCCGTCCAGAAGGGCGAATCCCTGGCTGACTCCGTGCAGACCATGAGCTGCTATGCCGACGTCGTCG
TGCTCCGGCACCCCCAGCCTGGAGCAGTGGAGCTGGCCGCCAAGCACTGCCGGAGGCCAGTGATCAATGC
TGGGGATGGGGTCGGAGAGCACCCCACCCAGGCCCTGCTGGACATCTTCACCATCCGTGAGGAGCTGGGA
ACTGTCAATGGCATGACGATCACGATGGTGGGTGACCTGAAGCACGGACGCACAGTACATTCCCTGGCCT
GCCTGCTCACCCAGTATCGTGTCAGCCTGCGCTACGTGGCACCTCCCAGCCTGCGCATGCCACCCACTGT
GCGGGCCTTCGTGGCCTCCCGCGGCACCAAGCAGGAGGAATTCGAGAGCATTGAGGAGGCGCTGCCTGAC
ACTGATGTGCTCTACATGACTCGAATCCAGAAGGAACGATTTGGCTCTACCCAGGAGTACGAAGCTTGCT
TTGGTCAGTTCATCCTCACTCCCCACATCATGACCCGGGCCAAGAAGAAGATGGTGGTGATGCACCCGAT
GCCCCGTGTCAACGAGATAAGCGTGGAAGTGGACTCGGATCCCCGCGCAGCCTACTTCCGCCAGGCTGAG
AACGGCATGTACATCCGCATGGCTCTGTTAGCCACCGTGCTGGGCCGTTTCGACTACAAAGACGATGACG
ACAAGTAGGAATTCCTGCAGGCCTCGAGGGCCGGCGCGCCGCGGCCGCTACGTAAATTCCSCCCCCCCCC
CCCCTCTCCCTCCCCCCCCCCTAACGTTACTGGCCGAAGCCGCTTGGAATAAGGCCGGTGTGCGTTTGTC
TATATGTTATTTTCCACCATATTGCCGTCTTTTGGCAATGTGAGGGCCCGGAAACCTGGCCCTGTCTTCT
TGACGAGCATTCCTAGGGGTCTTTCCCCTCTCGCCAAAGGAATGCAAGGTCTGTTGAATGTCGTGAAGGA
AGCAGTTCCTCTGGAAGCTTCTTGAAGACAAACAACGTCTGTAGCGACCCTTTGCAGGCAGCGGAACCCC
CCACCTGGCGACAGGTGCCTCTGCGGCCAAAAGCCACGTGTATAAGATACACCTGCAAAGGCGGCACAAC
CCCAGTGCCACGTTGTGAGTTGGATAGTTGTGGAAAGAGTCAAATGGCTCTCCTCAAGCGTATTCAACAA
GGGGCTGAAGGATGCCCAGAAGGTACCCCATTGTATGGGATCTGATCTGGGGCCTCGGTGCACATGCTTT
ACATGTGTTTAGTCGAGGTTAAAAAAACGTCTAGGCCCCCCGAACCACGGGGACGTGGTTTTCCTTTGAA
AAACACGATGATAATATGGCCACAACCATGGTTCCTTTGTCTCAAGAAGAATCCACCCTCATTGAAAGAG
CAACGGCTACAATCAACAGCATCCCCATCTCTGAAGACTACAGCGTCGCCAGCGCAGCTCTCTCTAGCGA
CGGCCGCATCTTCACTGGTGTCAATGTATATCATTTTACTGGGGGACCTTGTGCAGAACTCGTGGTGCTG
GGCACTGCTGCTGCTGCGGCAGCTGGCAACCTGACTTGTATCGTCGCGATCGGAAATGAGAACAGGGGCA
TCTTGAGCCCCTGCGGACGGTGCCGACAGGTGCTTCTCGATCTGCATCCTGGGATCAAAGCCATAGTGAA
GGACAGTGATGGACAGCCGACGGCAGTTGGGATTCGTGAATTGCTGCCCTCTGGTTATGTGTGGGAGGGC
TAAGTCGACGATAAAATAAAAGATTTTATTTAGTCTCCAGAAAAAGGGGGGAATGAAAGACCCCACCTGT
AGGTTTGGCAAGCTAGCTTAAGTAACGCCATTTTGCAAGGCATGGAAAAATACATAACTGAGAATAGAGA
AGTTCAGATCAAGGTCAGGAACAGATGGAACAGCTGAATATGGGCCAAACAGGATATCTGTGGTAAGCAG
TTCCTGCCCCGGCTCAGGGCCAAGAACAGATGGAACAGCTGAATATGGGCCAAACAGGATATCTGTGGTA
AGCAGTTCCTGCCCCGGCTCAGGGCCAAGAACAGATGGTCCCCAGATGCGGTCCAGCCCTCAGCAGTTTC
TAGAGAACCATCAGATGTTTCCAGGGTGCCCCAAGGACCTGAAATGACCCTGTGCCTTATTTGAACTAAC
CAATCAGTTCGCTTCTCGCTTCTGTTCGCGCGCTTCTGCTCCCCGAGCTCAATAAAAGAGCCCACAACCC
CTCACTCGGGGCGCCAGTCCTCCGATTGACTGAGTCGCCCGGGTACCCGTGTATCCAATAAACCCTCTTG
CAGTTGCATCCGACTTGTGGTCTCGCTGTTCCTTGGGAGGGTCTCCTCTGAGTGATTGACTACCCGTCAG
CGGGGGTCTTTCACATGCAGCATGTATCAAAATTAATTTGGTTTTTTTTCTTAAGTATTTACATTAAATG
GCCATAGTTGCATTAATGAATCGGCCAACGCGCGGGGAGAGGCGGTTTGCGTATTGGGCGCTCTTCCGCT
TCCTCGCTCACTGACTCGCTGCGCTCGGTCGTTCGGCTGCGGCGAGCGGTATCAGCTCACTCAAAGGCGG
TAATACGGTTATCCACAGAATCAGGGGATAACGCAGGAAAGAACATGTGAGCAAAAGGCCAGCAAAAGGC
CAGGAACCGTAAAAAGGCCGCGTTGCTGGCGTTTTTCCATAGGCTCCGCCCCCCTGACGAGCATCACAAA
AATCGACGCTCAAGTCAGAGGTGGCGAAACCCGACAGGACTATAAAGATACCAGGCGTTTCCCCCTGGAA
GCTCCCTCGTGCGCTCTCCTGTTCCGACCCTGCCGCTTACCGGATACCTGTCCGCCTTTCTCCCTTCGGG
AAGCGTGGCGCTTTCTCATAGCTCACGCTGTAGGTATCTCAGTTCGGTGTAGGTCGTTCGCTCCAAGCTG
GGCTGTGTGCACGAACCCCCCGTTCAGCCCGACCGCTGCGCCTTATCCGGTAACTATCGTCTTGAGTCCA
ACCCGGTAAGACACGACTTATCGCCACTGGCAGCAGCCACTGGTAACAGGATTAGCAGAGCGAGGTATGT
AGGCGGTGCTACAGAGTTCTTGAAGTGGTGGCCTAACTACGGCTACACTAGAAGAACAGTATTTGGTATC
TGCGCTCTGCTGAAGCCAGTTACCTTCGGAAAAAGAGTTGGTAGCTCTTGATCCGGCAAACAAACCACCG
CTGGTAGCGGTGGTTTTTTTGTTTGCAAGCAGCAGATTACGCGCAGAAAAAAAGGATCTCAAGAAGATCC
TTTGATCTTTTCTACGGGGTCTGACGCTCAGTGGAACGAAAACTCACGTTAAGGGATTTTGGTCATGAGA
TTATCAAAAAGGATCTTCACCTAGATCCTTTTGCGGCCGGCCGCAAATCAATCTAAAGTATATATGAGTA
AACTTGGTCTGACAGTTACCAATGCTTAATCAGTGAGGCACCTATCTCAGCGATCTGTCTATTTCGTTCA
TCCATAGTTGCCTGACTCCCCGTCGTGTAGATAACTACGATACGGGAGGGCTTACCATCTGGCCCCAGTG
CTGCAATGATACCGCGAGACCCACGCTCACCGGCTCCAGATTTATCAGCAATAAACCAGCCAGCCGGAAG
GGCCGAGCGCAGAAGTGGTCCTGCAACTTTATCCGCCTCCATCCAGTCTATTAATTGTTGCCGGGAAGCT
AGAGTAAGTAGTTCGCCAGTTAATAGTTTGCGCAACGTTGTTGCCATTGCTACAGGCATCGTGGTGTCAC
GCTCGTCGTTTGGTATGGCTTCATTCAGCTCCGGTTCCCAACGATCAAGGCGAGTTACATGATCCCCCAT
GTTGTGCAAAAAAGCGGTTAGCTCCTTCGGTCCTCCGATCGTTGTCAGAAGTAAGTTGGCCGCAGTGTTA
TCACTCATGGTTATGGCAGCACTGCATAATTCTCTTACTGTCATGCCATCCGTAAGATGCTTTTCTGTGA
CTGGTGAGTACTCAACCAAGTCATTCTGAGAATAGTGTATGCGGCGACCGAGTTGCTCTTGCCCGGCGTC
AATACGGGATAATACCGCGCCACATAGCAGAACTTTAAAAGTGCTCATCATTGGAAAACGTTCTTCGGGG
CGAAAACTCTCAAGGATCTTACCGCTGTTGAGATCCAGTTCGATGTAACCCACTCGTGCACCCAACTGAT
CTTCAGCATCTTTTACTTTCACCAGCGTTTCTGGGTGAGCAAAAACAGGAAGGCAAAATGCCGCAAAAAA
GGGAATAAGGGCGACACGGAAATGTTGAATACTCATACTCTTCCTTTTTCAATATTATTGAAGCATTTAT
CAGGGTTATTGTCTCATGAGCGGATACATATTTGAATGTATTTAGAAAAATAAACAAATAGGGGTTCCGC
GCACATTTCCCCGAAAAGTGCCACCTGCATAATGAAAGACCCCACCTGTAGGTTTGGCAAGCTAGCTTAA
GTAACGCCATTTTGCAAGGCATGGAAAAATACATAACTGAGAATAGAAAAGTTCAGATCAAGGTCAGGAA
CAGATGGAACAGCTGAATATGGGCCAAACAGGATATCTGTGGTAAGCAGTTCCTGCCCCGGCTCAGGGCC
AAGAACAGATGGAACAGCTGAATATGGGCCAAACAGGATATCTGTGGTAAGCAGTTCCTGCCCCGGCTCA
GGGCCAAGAACAGATGGTCCCCAGATGCGGTCCAGCCCTCAGCAGTTTCTAGAGAACCATCAGATGTTTC
CAGGGTGCCCCAAGGACCTGAAATGACCCTGTGCCTTATTTGAACTAACCAATCAGTTCGCTTCTCGCTT
CTGTTCGCGCGCTTCTGCTCCCCGAGCTCAATAAAAGAGCCCACAACCCCTCACTCGGCGCGCCAGTCCT
CCGATTGACTGAGTCGCCCGGGTACCCGTGTATCCAATAAACCCTCTTGCAGTTGCATCCGACTTGTGGT
CTCGCTGTTCCTTGGGAGGGTCTCCTCTGAGTGATTGACTACCCGTCAGCGGGGGTCTTTCATTTGGGGG
CTCGTCCGGGATCGGGAGACCCCTGCCCAGGGACCACCGACCCACCACCGGGAGGTAAGCTGGCCAGCAA
CTTATCTGTGTCTGTCCGATTGTCTAGTGTCTATGACTGATTTTATGCGCCTGCGTCGGTACTAGTTAGC
TAACTAGCTCTGTATCTGGCGGACCCGTGGTGGAACTGACGAGTTCGGAACACCCGGCCGCAACCCTGGG
AGACGTCCCAGGGACTTCGGGGGCCGTTTTTGTGGCCCGACCTGAGTCCAAAAATCCCGATCGTTTTGGA
CTCTTTGGTGCACCCCCCTAATAGGAGGGATATGTGGTTCTGGTAGGAGACGAGAACCTAAAACAGTTCC
CGCCTCCGTCTGAATTTTTGCTTTCGGTTTGGGACCGAAGCCGCGCCGCGCGTCTTGTCTGCTGCAGCAT
CGTTCTGTGTTGTCTCTGTCTGACTGTGTTTCTGTATTTGTCTGAAAATTAGGGCCAGACTGTTACCACT
CCCTTAAGTTTGACCTTAGGTCACTGGAAAGATGTCGAGCGGATCGCTCACAACCAGTCGGTAGATGTCA
AGAAGAGACGTTGGGTTACCTTCTGCTCTGCAGAATGGCCAACCTTTAACGTCGGATGGCCGCGAGACGG
CACCTTTAACCGAGACCTCATCACCCAGGTTAAGATCAAGGTCTTTTCACCTGGCCCGCATGGACACCCA
GACCAGGTCCCCTAC
